>Addgene plasmid #128498 | pCri-H6-TEV-GRAB | addgene full sequence | sequence record 251962 | Addgene NGS Result
TTGAGATCCTTTTTTTCTGCGCGTAATCTGCTGCTTGCAAACAAAAAAACCACCGCTACCAGCGGTGGTT
TGTTTGCCGGATCAAGAGCTACCAACTCTTTTTCCGAAGGTAACTGGCTTCAGCAGAGCGCAGATACCAA
ATACTGTCCTTCTAGTGTAGCCGTAGTTAGGCCACCACTTCAAGAACTCTGTAGCACCGCCTACATACCT
CGCTCTGCTAATCCTGTTACCAGTGGCTGCTGCCAGTGGCGATAAGTCGTGTCTTACCGGGTTGGACTCA
AGACGATAGTTACCGGATAAGGCGCAGCGGTCGGGCTGAACGGGGGGTTCGTGCACACAGCCCAGCTTGG
AGCGAACGACCTACACCGAACTGAGATACCTACAGCGTGAGCTATGAGAAAGCGCCACGCTTCCCGAAGG
GAGAAAGGCGGACAGGTATCCGGTAAGCGGCAGGGTCGGAACAGGAGAGCGCACGAGGGAGCTTCCAGGG
GGAAACGCCTGGTATCTTTATAGTCCTGTCGGGTTTCGCCACCTCTGACTTGAGCGTCGATTTTTGTGAT
GCTCGTCAGGGGGGCGGAGCCTATGGAAAAACGCCAGCAACGCGGCCTTTTTACGGTTCCTGGCCTTTTG
CTGGCCTTTTGCTCACATGTTCTTTCCTGCGTTATCCCCTGATTCTGTGGATAACCGTATTACCGCCTTT
GAGTGAGCTGATACCGCTCGCCGCAGCCGAACGACCGAGCGCAGCGAGTCAGTGAGCGAGGAAGCGGAAG
AGCGCCTGATGCGGTATTTTCTCCTTACGCATCTGTGCGGTATTTCACACCGCAATGGTGCACTCTCAGT
ACAATCTGCTCTGATGCCGCATAGTTAAGCCAGTATACACTCCGCTATCGCTACGTGACTGGGTCATGGC
TGCGCCCCGACACCCGCCAACACCCGCTGACGCGCCCTGACGGGCTTGTCTGCTCCCGGCATCCGCTTAC
AGACAAGCTGTGACCGTCTCCGGGAGCTGCATGTGTCAGAGGTTTTCACCGTCATCACCGAAACGCGCGA
GGCAGCTGCGGTAAAGCTCATCAGCGTGGTCGTGAAGCGATTCACAGATGTCTGCCTGTTCATCCGCGTC
CAGCTCGTTGAGTTTCTCCAGAAGCGTTAATGTCTGGCTTCTGATAAAGCGGGCCATGTTAAGGGCGGTT
TTTTCCTGTTTGGTCACTGATGCCTCCGTGTAAGGGGGATTTCTGTTCATGGGGGTAATGATACCGATGA
AACGAGAGAGGATGCTCACGATACGGGTTACTGATGATGAACATGCCCGGTTACTGGAACGTTGTGAGGG
TAAACAACTGGCGGTATGGATGCGGCGGGACCAGAGAAAAATCACTCAGGGTCAATGCCAGCGCTTCGTT
AATACAGATGTAGGTGTTCCACAGGGTAGCCAGCAGCATCCTGCGATGCAGATCCGGAACATAATGGTGC
AGGGCGCTGACTTCCGCGTTTCCAGACTTTACGAAACACGGAAACCGAAGACCATTCATGTTGTTGCTCA
GGTCGCAGACGTTTTGCAGCAGCAGTCGCTTCACGTTCGCTCGCGTATCGGTGATTCATTCTGCTAACCA
GTAAGGCAACCCCGCCAGCCTAGCCGGGTCCTCAACGACAGGAGCACGATCATGCGCACCCGTGGGGCCG
CCATGCCGGCGATAATGGCCTGCTTCTCGCCGAAACGTTTGGTGGCGGGACCAGTGACGAAGGCTTGAGC
GAGGGCGTGCAAGATTCCGAATACCGCAAGCGACAGGCCGATCATCGTCGCGCTCCAGCGAAAGCGGTCC
TCGCCGAAAATGACCCAGAGCGCTGCCGGCACCTGTCCTACGAGTTGCATGATAAAGAAGACAGTCATAA
GTGCGGCGACGATAGTCATGCCCCGCGCCCACCGGAAGGAGCTGACTGGGTTGAAGGCTCTCAAGGGCAT
CGGTCGAGATCCCGGTGCCTAATGAGTGAGCTAACTTACATTAATTGCGTTGCGCTCACTGCCCGCTTTC
CAGTCGGGAAACCTGTCGTGCCAGCTGCATTAATGAATCGGCCAACGCGCGGGGAGAGGCGGTTTGCGTA
TTGGGCGCCAGGGTGGTTTTTCTTTTCACCAGTGAGACGGGCAACAGCTGATTGCCCTTCACCGCCTGGC
CCTGAGAGAGTTGCAGCAAGCGGTCCACGCTGGTTTGCCCCAGCAGGCGAAAATCCTGTTTGATGGTGGT
TAACGGCGGGATATAACATGAGCTGTCTTCGGTATCGTCGTATCCCACTACCGAGATATCCGCACCAACG
CGCAGCCCGGACTCGGTAATGGCGCGCATTGCGCCCAGCGCCATCTGATCGTTGGCAACCAGCATCGCAG
TGGGAACGATGCCCTCATTCAGCATTTGCATGGTTTGTTGAAAACCGGACATGGCACTCCAGTCGCCTTC
CCGTTCCGCTATCGGCTGAATTTGATTGCGAGTGAGATATTTATGCCAGCCAGCCAGACGCAGACGCGCC
GAGACAGAACTTAATGGGCCCGCTAACAGCGCGATTTGCTGGTGACCCAATGCGACCAGATGCTCCACGC
CCAGTCGCGTACCGTCTTCATGGGAGAAAATAATACTGTTGATGGGTGTCTGGTCAGAGACATCAAGAAA
TAACGCCGGAACATTAGTGCAGGCAGCTTCCACAGCAATGGCATCCTGGTCATCCAGCGGATAGTTAATG
ATCAGCCCACTGACGCGTTGCGCGAGAAGATTGTGCACCGCCGCTTTACAGGCTTCGACGCCGCTTCGTT
CTACCATCGACACCACCACGCTGGCACCCAGTTGATCGGCGCGAGATTTAATCGCCGCGACAATTTGCGA
CGGTGCGTGCAGGGCCAGACTGGAGGTGGCAACGCCAATCAGCAACGACTGTTTGCCCGCCAGTTGTTGT
GCCACGCGGTTGGGAATGTAATTCAGCTCCGCCATCGCCGCTTCCACTTTTTCCCGCGTTTTCGCAGAAA
CGTGGCTGGCCTGGTTCACCACGCGGGAAACGGTCTGATAAGAGACACCGGCATACTCTGCGACATCGTA
TAACGTTACTGGTTTCACATTCACCACCCTGAATTGACTCTCTTCCGGGCGCTATCATGCCATACCGCGA
AAGGTTTTGCGCCATTCGATGGTGTCCGGGATCTCGACGCTCTCCCTTATGCGACTCCTGCATTAGGAAG
CAGCCCAGTAGTAGGTTGAGGCCGTTGAGCACCGCCGCCGCAAGGAATGGTGCATGCAAGGAGATGGCGC
CCAACAGTCCCCCGGCCACGGGGCCTGCCACCATACCCACGCCGAAACAAGCGCTCATGAGCCCGAAGTG
GCGAGCCCGATCTTCCCCATCGGTGATGTCGGCGATATAGGCGCCAGCAACCGCACCTGTGGCGCCGGTG
ATGCCGGCCACGATGCGTCCGGCGTAGAGGATCGAGATCTCGATCCCGCGAAATTAATACGACTCACTAT
AGGGGAATTGTGAGCGGATAACAATTCCCCTCTAGAAATAATTTTGTTTAACTTTAAGAAGGAGATATCA
TATGGGCAGCAGCCATCATCATCATCATCACAGCAGCGGCGAAAACCTTTACTTCCAGGGCGCCATGGTT
GATAGCCCGATTGAACAGCCTCGTATTATTCCGAATGGTGGCACCCTGACCAATCTGCTGGGTAATGCAC
CGGAAAAACTGGCACTGCGTAATGAAGAACGTGCAATTGATGAACTGAAAAAACAGGCCATCGAAGATAA
AGAAGCAACCACCGCAATTGAAGCAGCAAGCAGTGATGCACTGGAAGCACTGGCAGATCAGACCGATGCA
CTGCAGAGCGAAGAAGCAGCAGTTGTTAAAGCAGATAATGCAGCATCAGACGCCCTGGAAGCCCTGGCCG
ACCAAACAGACGCGCTGCAGTCAGAAGAAGCCGAAGTTGTACAGAGTGATAATGCCGCAAGTGATGCATG
GGAAAAAGCAGCAACCCCGATTGCACTGGATGTGAAAAAAACCAAAGATACCAAACCGGTGGTGAAAAAA
GAAGAACGTCAGAACGTTAATTAACTCGAGCACCACCACCACCACCACTGAGATCCGGCTGCTAACAAAG
CCCGAAAGGAAGCTGAGTTGGCTGCTGCCACCGCTGAGCAATAACTAGCATAACCCCTTGGGGCCTCTAA
ACGGGTCTTGAGGGGTTTTTTGCTGAAAGGAGGAACTATATCCGGATTGGCGAATGGG
[124 nt withheld, positions 4259-4382]
C
[91 nt withheld, positions 4384-4474]
A
[49 nt withheld, positions 4476-4524]
CCTTTGACGTTGGAGTCCACGTTCTTT
[37 nt withheld, positions 4552-4588]
ACCCTATCTCGGTCTATTCTTTTGATTTATAAGGGATTTTGCCGATTTCGGCCTATTGGTTAAAAAATGA
GCTGATTTAACAAAAATTTAACGCGAATTTTAACAAAATATTAACGCTTACAATTTAGGTGGCACTTTTC
GGGGAAATGTGCGCGGAACCCCTATTTGTTTATTTTTCTAAATACATTCAAATATGTATCCGCTCATGAA
TTAATTCTTAGAAAAACTCATCGAGCATCAAATGAAACTGCAATTTATTCATATCAGGATTATCAATACC
ATATTTTTGAAAAAGCCGTTTCTGTAATGAAGGAGAAAACTCACCGAGGCAGTTCCATAGGATGGCAAGA
TCCTGGTATCGGTCTGCGATTCCGACTCGTCCAACATCAATACAACCTATTAATTTCCCCTCGTCAAAAA
TAAGGTTATCAAGTGAGAAATCACCATGAGTGACGACTGAATCCGGTGAGAATGGCAAAAGTTTATGCAT
TTCTTTCCAGACTTGTTCAACAGGCCAGCCATTACGCTCGTCATCAAAATCACTCGCATCAACCAAACCG
TTATTCATTCGTGATTGCGCCTGAGCGAGACGAAATACGCGATCGCTGTTAAAAGGACAATTACAAACAG
GAATCGAATGCAACCGGCGCAGGAACACTGCCAGCGCATCAACAATATTTTCACCTGAATCAGGATATTC
TTCTAATACCTGGAATGCTGTTTTCCCGGGGATCGCAGTGGTGAGTAACCATGCATCATCAGGAGTACGG
ATAAAATGCTTGATGGTCGGAAGAGGCATAAATTCCGTCAGCCAGTTTAGTCTGACCATCTCATCTGTAA
CATCATTGGCAACGCTACCTTTGCCATGTTTCAGAAACAACTCTGGCGCATCGGGCTTCCCATACAATCG
ATAGATTGTCGCACCTGATTGCCCGACATTATCGCGAGCCCATTTATACCCATATAAATCAGCATCCATG
TTGGAATTTAATCGCGGCCTAGAGCAAGACGTTTCCCGTTGAATATGGCTCATAACACCCCTTGTATTAC
TGTTTATGTAAGCAGACAGTTTTATTGTTCATGACCAAAATCCCTTAACGTGAGTTTTCGTTCCACTGAG
CGTCAGACCCCGTAGAAAAGATCAAAGGATCTTC
Features (pLannotate 1.2.2; 20 found; start..end, strand, type, name):
      1..589     +  rep_origin     ori: high-copy-number ColE1/pMB1/pBR322/pUC origin of replication
    775..914     -  misc_feature   bom: basis of mobility region from pBR322
   1016..1207    -  CDS            rop: Rop protein, which maintains plasmids at low copy number; rop
   1224..1604    +  CDS            YPB1_ECOLX: Protein predicted: Swiss-Prot protein existence level 4. From Escherichia coli.
   1676..1967    -  CDS            TcR (fragment): tetracycline efflux protein; tet; confers resistance to tetracycline
   1982..2003    -  protein_bind   CAP binding site: CAP binding activates transcription in the presence of cAMP. E. coli catabolite activator protein
   2016..3098    -  CDS            lacI: lac repressor; lacI; The lac repressor binds to the lac operator to inhibit transcription in E. coli. This inhibition can be relieved by adding lactose or isopropyl-β-D-thiogalactopyranoside (IPTG).
   3099..3176    -  promoter       lacI promoter: lacI
   3184..3463    -  CDS            TcR (fragment): tetracycline efflux protein; tet; confers resistance to tetracycline
   3485..3503    +  promoter       T7 promoter: promoter for bacteriophage T7 RNA polymerase
   3504..3528    +  protein_bind   lac operator: The lac repressor binds to the lac operator to inhibit transcription in E. coli. This inhibition can be relieved by adding lactose or isopropyl-β-D-thiogalactopyranoside (IPTG). lac repressor encoded by lacI
   3543..3565    +  RBS            RBS: efficient ribosome binding site from bacteriophage T7 gene 10 (Olins and Rangwala, 1989)
   3584..3600    +  CDS            capTEV™ (fragment): composite tag for in vivo biotinylation, TEV protease cleavage, and 6xHis tagging
   3638..3769    +  CDS            spg (fragment): SPG1_STRSG - Experimental evidence at protein level: Swiss-Prot protein existence level 1. Binds to the constant Fc region of IgG with high affinity. From Streptococcus sp. group G.
   4091..4108    +  CDS            9xHis (fragment): 9xHis affinity tag
   4118..4167    +  CDS            SET1 (fragment): solubility-enhancement tag derived from T7 phage gene 10B
   4175..4222    +  terminator     T7 terminator: transcription terminator for bacteriophage T7 RNA polymerase
   4259..4687    +  rep_origin     f1 ori (sequence partly withheld): f1 bacteriophage origin of replication; arrow indicates direction of (+) strand synthesis
   4740..4797    +  promoter       AmpR promoter (fragment): bla
   4806..5621    -  CDS            KanR: aminoglycoside phosphotransferase; aph(3')-Ia; confers resistance to kanamycin in bacteria or G418 (Geneticin®) in eukaryotes
