[The description below was written by a language model from this plasmid's Addgene catalogue record and pLannotate feature annotations shown in this document.]
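Description:
pCri-H6-TEV-GRAB is a bacterial expression plasmid built on the homemade pCri8a backbone, a pET-style vector for T7-driven protein production in E. coli. It replicates from a ColE1/pBR322-type origin accompanied by the bom region and the rop gene, consistent with its catalogued low copy number, and is selected with kanamycin through an aminoglycoside phosphotransferase (KanR) gene. An f1 phage origin is also present, and short tetracycline-resistance fragments flanking the lacI cassette are non-functional remnants of the pBR322 lineage.

The payload is a 444 bp fragment of the grab gene from Streptococcus pyogenes serotype M1, encoding residues V34 to N181 of the protein G-related alpha2-macroglobulin-binding protein (GRAB), cloned between NcoI and XhoI sites that both remain intact. Transcription comes from a T7 promoter controlled by an adjacent lac operator, with the plasmid-borne lacI gene supplying repressor so that expression is inducible with IPTG in a host providing T7 RNA polymerase. A T7 gene 10 ribosome binding site drives translation, and a T7 terminator closes the unit. The protein carries an N-terminal 6xHis tag followed by a TEV protease site, allowing metal-affinity purification and subsequent tag removal. The automated annotation detects this leader only as a short composite-tag fragment and labels part of the insert as a protein G homologue, reflecting GRAB's relatedness to that family. A downstream vector-encoded His-tag fragment is also annotated after the insert; the record lists only an N-terminal tag. The sequenced record (5,742 nt) is slightly shorter than the stated total size of 5,813 bp. According to the associated publication title, recombinant GRAB was used in interaction studies with human alpha2-macroglobulin variants.
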