Addgene plasmid #128498: pCri-H6-TEV-GRAB
Purpose: Expresses GRAB (from V34 to N181) (Streptococcus pyogenes serotype M1) in bacterial cells. With N-t H6x tag + TEV.
Depositing lab: F Xavier Gomis-Ruth. Depositing organization: Institut de Biologia Molecular de Barcelona (IBMB-CSIC). Publication: Recombinant production of human alpha2-macroglobulin variants and interaction studies with recombinant G-related alpha2-macroglobulin binding protein and latent transforming growth factor-beta2. Marino-Puertas L, Del Amo-Maestro L, Taules M, Gomis-Ruth FX, Goulas T. Sci Rep. 2019 Jun 24;9(1):9186. doi: 10.1038/s41598-019-45712-z. PubMed 31235767.
Backbone
  Vector backbone: pCri8a
  Backbone manufacturer: Homemade
  Backbone size w/o insert (bp): 5369
  Total vector size (bp): 5813
  Modifications to backbone: None
  Vector type: Bacterial Expression
Growth in bacteria
  Bacterial resistance: Kanamycin, 50 μg/mL
  Growth temperature: 37°C
  Growth strain: DH5alpha
  Copy number: Low Copy
Gene/Insert
  Gene/Insert name: GRAB (Streptococcus pyogenes serotype M1) (alt names: Protein G-related alpha 2M-binding protein; SPy_1357)
  Species: Streptococcus pyogenes serotype M1
  Insert size (bp): 444
  GenBank ID: NP_269464.1
  Entrez Gene: grab (a.k.a. SPy_1357, SPy1357)
  Promoter: T7
  Tag / fusion protein: His tag (6x) (N terminal on insert)
  Cloning method: Restriction Enzyme; 5′ cloning site NcoI (not destroyed); 3′ cloning site XhoI (not destroyed)
  Sequencing primers: 5′ CAATCCATGGTTGATAGCCCGATTG; 3′ CAATCTCGAGTTAATTAACGTTCTGACGTT
Terms and licenses: Academic/Nonprofit Terms; Industry Terms: Not Available to Industry
How to cite: pCri-H6-TEV-GRAB was a gift from F Xavier Gomis-Ruth (Addgene plasmid # 128498 ; http://n2t.net/addgene:128498 ; RRID:Addgene_128498)
